>Addgene plasmid #44770 | pFSBC6 | depositor full sequence | sequence record 61378 | pFSBC6 sequence 2406 bps
GCGCCCAATACGCAAACCGCCTCTCCCCGCGCGTTGGCCGATTCATTAATGCAGCTGGCACGACAGGTTT
CCCGACTGGAAAGCGGGCAGTGAGCGCAACGCAATTAAAATGATACGGCGACCACCGAGATCTACACTCT
TTCCCTACACGACGCTCTTCCGATCTATGGATGTAAAACGACGGCCAGTTACGCATCTGTGCGGTATTTC
ACACCGCATATGGTGCACTCTCAGTACAATCTGCTCTGATGCCGCATAGTTAAGCCAGCCCCGACACCCG
CCAACACCCGCTGACGCGCCCTGACGGGCTTGTCTGCTCCCGGCATCCGCTTACAGACAAGCTGTGACCG
TCTCCGGGAGCTGCATGTGTCAGAGGTTTTCACCGTCATCACCGAAACGCGCGAGACGAAAGGGCCTCGT
GATACGCCTATTTTTATAGGTTAATGTCATGATAATAATGGTTTCTTAGACGTCAGGTGGCACTTTTCGG
GGAAATGTGCGCGGAACCCCTATTTGTTTATTTTTCTAAATACATTCAAATATGTATCCGCTCATGAGAC
AATAACCCTGATAAATGCTTCAATAATATTGAAAAAGGAAGAGTATGAGTATTCAACATTTCCGTGTCGC
CCTTATTCCCTTTTTTGCGGCATTTTGCCTTCCTGTTTTTGCTCACCCAGAAACGCTGGTGAAAGTAAAA
GATGCTGAAGATCAGTTGGGTGCACGAGTGGGTTACATCGAACTGGATCTCAACAGCGGTAAGATCCTTG
AGAGTTTTCGCCCCGAAGAACGTTTTCCAATGATGAGCACTTTTAAAGTTCTGCTATGTGGCGCGGTATT
ATCCCGTATTGACGCCGGGCAAGAGCAACTCGGTCGCCGCATACACTATTCTCAGAATGACTTGGTTGAG
TACTCACCAGTCACAGAAAAGCATCTTACGGATGGCATGACAGTAAGAGAATTATGCAGTGCTGCCATAA
CCATGAGTGATAACACTGCGGCCAACTTACTTCTGACAACGATCGGAGGACCGAAGGAGCTAACCGCTTT
TTTGCACAACATGGGGGATCATGTAACTCGCCTTGATCGTTGGGAACCGGAGCTGAATGAAGCCATACCA
AACGACGAGCGTGACACCACGATGCCTGTAGCAATGGCAACAACGTTGCGCAAACTATTAACTGGCGAAC
TACTTACTCTAGCTTCCCGGCAACAATTAATAGACTGGATGGAGGCGGATAAAGTTGCAGGACCACTTCT
GCGCTCGGCCCTTCCGGCTGGCTGGTTTATTGCTGATAAATCTGGAGCCGGTGAGCGTGGGTCTCGCGGT
ATCATTGCAGCACTGGGGCCAGATGGTAAGCCCTCCCGTATCGTAGTTATCTACACGACGGGGAGTCAGG
CAACTATGGATGAACGAAATAGACAGATCGCTGAGATAGGTGCCTCACTGATTAAGCATTGGTAACTGTC
AGACCAAGTTTACTCATATATACTTTAGATTGATTTAAAACTTCATTTTTAATTTAAAAGGATCTAGGTG
AAGATCCTTTTTGATAATCTCATGACCAAAATCCCTTAACGTGAGTTTTCGTTCCACTGAGCGTCAGACC
CCGTAGAAAAGATCAAAGGATCTTCTTGAGATCCTTTTTTTCTGCGCGTAATCTGCTGCTTGCAAACAAA
AAAACCACCGCTACCAGCGGTGGTTTGTTTGCCGGATCAAGAGCTACCAACTCTTTTTCCGAAGGTAACT
GGCTTCAGCAGAGCGCAGATACCAAATACTGTTCTTCTAGTGTAGCCGTAGTTAGGCCACCACTTCAAGA
ACTCTGTAGCACCGCCTACATACCTCGCTCTGCTAATCCTGTTACCAGTGGCTGCTGCCAGTGGCGATAA
GTCGTGTCTTACCGGGTTGGACTCAAGACGATAGTTACCGGATAAGGCGCAGCGGTCGGGCTGAACGGGG
GGTTCGTGCACACAGCCCAGCTTGGAGCGAACGACCTACACCGAACTGAGATACCTACAGCGTGAGCTAT
GAGAAAGCGCCACGCTTCCCGAAGGGAGAAAGGCGGACAGGTATCCGGTAAGCGGCAGGGTCGGAACAGG
AGAGCGCACGAGGGAGCTTCCAGGGGGAAACGCCTGGTATCTTTATAGTCCTGTCGGGTTTCGCCACCTC
TGACTTGAGCGTCGATTTTTGTGATGCTCGTCAGGGGGGCGGAGCCTATGGAAAAACGCCAGCAACGCGG
CCTTTTTACGGTTCCTGGCCTTTTGCTGGCCTTTTGCTCACATGTTCTTTCCTGCGTTATCCCCTGATTC
TGTGGATAACCGTATTACCGCCTTTGAGTGAGCTGATACCGCTCGCCGCAGCCGAACGACCGAGCGCAGC
GAGTCAGTGAGCGAGGAAGCGGAAGA
Features (pLannotate 1.2.2; 7 found; start..end, strand, type, name):
      1..93      +  CDS            lacI (fragment): lac repressor; lacI; The lac repressor binds to the lac operator to inhibit transcription in E. coli. This inhibition can be relieved by adding lactose or isopropyl-β-D-thiogalactopyranoside (IPTG).
    172..189     -  CDS            lacZα (fragment): LacZα fragment of β-galactosidase; lacZ fragment
    189..268     -  misc_feature   bom (fragment): basis of mobility region from pBR322
    370..405     -  CDS            rop (fragment): Rop protein, which maintains plasmids at low copy number; rop
    500..604     +  promoter       AmpR promoter: bla
    605..1465    +  CDS            AmpR: β-lactamase; bla; confers resistance to ampicillin, carbenicillin, and related antibiotics
   1636..2224    +  rep_origin     ori: high-copy-number ColE1/pMB1/pBR322/pUC origin of replication
