[The description below was written by a language model from this plasmid's Addgene catalogue record and pLannotate feature annotations shown in this document.]
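Description:
pFSBC6 is a small (about 2.4 kb) bacterial plasmid built on the pUC19 backbone and belonging to the FREQ-Seq barcode series. It is a template and storage vector rather than an expression construct. It replicates in E. coli from the high-copy ColE1/pUC-type origin and is selected with ampicillin through the β-lactamase gene (AmpR) driven by its native bla promoter. These are the only intact functional elements identified in the feature table. The remaining annotations are short fragments of lacI, lacZα, the pBR322 bom region and rop. They are best read as backbone remnants or partial sequence matches, not working parts, so there is no indication of a functional lac expression cassette or blue/white screening capability.

The payload is a synthetic FREQ-Seq barcode element, one specific six-nucleotide index that distinguishes this plasmid from its siblings in the series. The automated annotation does not mark the barcode or any flanking adapter sequence, so its exact position and surrounding context cannot be stated from the record, and the cloning method is listed as unknown. According to the depositor, plasmids in this set are used to generate bridging primers that carry Illumina-compatible barcodes. These primers are used in FREQ-Seq, a sequencing-based approach for measuring allele frequencies directly from mixed populations with minimal library preparation. Giving each sample a different barcode plasmid should allow many populations or time points to be pooled in one sequencing run and separated again by index.
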