Addgene plasmid #44770: pFSBC6
Depositing lab: Christopher Marx. Depositing organization: Harvard University. Publication: FREQ-Seq: a rapid, cost-effective, sequencing-based method to determine allele frequencies directly from mixed populations. Chubiz LM, Lee MC, Delaney NF, Marx CJ. PLoS One. 2012;7(10):e47959. doi: 10.1371/journal.pone.0047959. Epub 2012 Oct 31. PubMed 23118913.
Backbone
  Vector backbone: pUC19
Growth in bacteria
  Bacterial resistance: Ampicillin, 100 μg/mL
  Growth temperature: 37°C
  Growth strain: DH10B
  Copy number: High Copy
Gene/Insert
  Gene/Insert name: FREQ-Seq Barcode: ATGGAT
  Species: Synthetic
  Cloning method: Unknown
  Sequencing primers: 5′ pBR322ori-F
Terms and licenses: Academic/Nonprofit Terms; Industry Terms: Not Available to Industry
Depositor comments: These plasmids are used to generate bridging primers with Illumina-compatible barcodes for allele frequency sequencing (FREQ-Seq). Similar to RNA-Seq, the FREQ-Seq method can rapidly determine allele frequencies directly from mixed populations with minimal library preparation.
How to cite: pFSBC6 was a gift from Christopher Marx (Addgene plasmid # 44770 ; http://n2t.net/addgene:44770 ; RRID:Addgene_44770)
