>Addgene plasmid #44770 | pFSBC6 | addgene partial sequence | sequence record 63023 | pBR322ori-F 5'-GGGAAACGCCTGGTATCTTT-3'
CGATTTTTGTGATGCTCGTCAGGGGGGCGGAGCCTATGGAAAAACGCCAGCAACGCGGCCTTTTTACGGT
TCCTGGCCTTTTGCTGGCCTTTTGCTCACATGTTCTTTCCTGCGTTATCCCCTGATTCTGTGGATAACCG
TATTACCGCCTTTGAGTGAGCTGATACCGCTCGCCGCAGCCGAACGACCGAGCGCAGCGAGTCAGTGAGC
GAGGAAGCGGAAGAGCGCCCAATACGCAAACCGCCTCTCCCCGCGCGTTGGCCGATTCATTAATGCAGCT
GGCACGACAGGTTTCCCGACTGGAAAGCGGGCAGTGAGCGCAACGCAATTAAAATGATACGGCGACCACC
GAGATCTACACTCTTTCCCTACACGACGCTCTTCCGATCTATGGATGTAAAACGACGGCCAGTTACGCAT
CTGTGCGGTATTTCACACCGCATATGGTGCACTCTCAGTACAATCTGCTCTGATGCCGCATAGTTAAGCC
AGCCCCGACACCCGCCAACACCCGCTGACGCGCCCTGACGGGCTTGTCTGCTCCCGGCATCCGCTTACAG
ACAAGCTGTGACCGTCTCCGGGAGCTGCATGTGTCAGAGGTTTTCACCGTCATCACCGAAACGCGCGAGA
CGAAAGGGCCTCGTGATACGCCTATTTTTATAGGTTAATGTCATGATAATAATGGTTTCTTAGACGTCAG
GTGGCACTTTTCGGGGAAATGTGCGCGGAACCCCTATTTGTTTATTTTTCTAAATACATTCAAATATGTA
TCCGCTCATG
